>Addgene plasmid #46381 | pENTR SD Age HsSAS-6 | depositor full sequence | sequence record 65404 | pENTR SD Age HsSAS-6 sequence 4224 bps
CTTTCCTGCGTTATCCCCTGATTCTGTGGATAACCGTATTACCGCTAGCATGGATCTCGGGGACGTCTAA
CTACTAAGCGAGAGTAGGGAACTGCCAGGCATCAAATAAAACGAAAGGCTCAGTCGGAAGACTGGGCCTT
TCGTTTTATCTGTTGTTTGTCGGTGAACGCTCTCCTGAGTAGGACAAATCCGCCGGGAGCGGATTTGAAC
GTTGTGAAGCAACGGCCCGGAGGGTGGCGGGCAGGACGCCCGCCATAAACTGCCAGGCATCAAACTAAGC
AGAAGGCCATCCTGACGGATGGCCTTTTTGCGTTTCTACAAACTCTTCCTGTTAGTTAGTTACTTAAGCT
CGGGCCCCAAATAATGATTTTATTTTGACTGATAGTGACCTGTTCGTTGCAACAAATTGATAAGCAATGC
TTTTTTATAATGCCAACTTTGTACAAAAAAGCAGGCTTTAAAGGAACCGGTACCATGAGCCAAGTGCTGT
TCCACCAACTAGTCCCGTTGCAGGTGAAATGCAAAGACTGTGAGGAGAGGAGAGTAAGTATAAGAATGAG
CATTGAACTACAATCAGTTTCTAATCCAGTTCACAGAAAGGACTTAGTTATTCGTCTGACTGATGACACG
GATCCATTTTTTTTATATAACCTTGTTATATCTGAGGAAGATTTTCAAAGTTTAAAATTCCAGCAAGGTC
TTCTGGTAGACTTCTTAGCTTTCCCACAAAAATTTATAGATCTCCTTCAGCAATGTACTCAAGAACATGC
CAAAGAAATTCCAAGGTTTTTGCTACAGTTAGTTTCTCCAGCAGCTATTTTGGATAACTCACCTGCATTT
TTAAATGTGGTAGAGACAAATCCTTTTAAGCATCTTACACACCTCTCACTAAAACTTTTACCTGGAAATG
ATGTGGAGATAAAGAAATTTCTCGCAGGCTGTTTGAAATGTAGCAAGGAAGAAAAATTATCATTGATGCA
ATCACTAGATGATGCTACTAAGCAACTGGACTTTACACGAAAGACATTAGCAGAAAAAAAACAAGAGCTC
GATAAGTTACGGAATGAATGGGCGTCACATACAGCAGCCTTGACAAACAAGCATTCTCAGGAACTGACAA
ATGAAAAGGAAAAAGCCTTGCAGGCACAGGTTCAATATCAACAGCAGCATGAACAACAGAAAAAAGATTT
AGAAATCCTCCATCAACAAAACATCCACCAGCTACAAAACAGACTGTCTGAGTTAGAAGCGGCTAATAAA
GACTTAACCGAAAGAAAATATAAAGGAGACTCCACTATTAGAGAACTTAAAGCAAAACTTTCTGGTGTTG
AAGAGGAGCTACAGCGGACTAAGCAAGAAGTCCTCTCTTTGCGAAGAGAGAATTCTACACTAGATGTTGA
ATGCCACGAGAAAGAAAAGCACGTTAATCAGCTACAAACAAAAGTGGCAGTTTTAGAACAGGAAATCAAG
GATAAGGACCAGCTTGTTTTAAGAACAAAAGAGGCATTTGATACAATCCAGGAACAAAAGGTGGTTTTAG
AAGAAAATGGTGAGAAAAATCAAGTACAACTAGGAAAGCTTGAAGCTACAATAAAATCATTATCTGCAGA
ACTTCTGAAGGCAAATGAAATTATCAAGAAGTTACAAGGGGATCTGAAAACTTTAATGGGTAAGTTGAAA
TTGAAGAATACAGTTACTATTCAGCAAGAAAAACTCTTGGCTGAGAAGGAGGAAAAATTACAAAAGGAAC
AAAAGGAATTACAAGATGTTGGACAGTCTCTTCGAATTAAAGAGCAAGAGGTATGCAAATTACAAGAACA
ATTAGAAGCTACAGTTAAAAAACTTGAAGAAAGCAAACAACTTCTAAAAAATAATGAAAAGTTAATCACG
TGGTTAAATAAAGAACTAAATGAAAATCAGCTAGTGAGAAAGCAAGATGTATTGGGACCTTCTACTACTC
CGCCTGCACATTCCAGCAGCAACACAATCAGAAGTGGAATTTCTCCTAACCTGAATGTGGTTGATGGTAG
ACTGACTTACCCAACCTGTGGGATTGGTTATCCTGTCTCCTCTGCATTTGCATTCCAGAATACCTTCCCT
CATTCGATATCTGCCAAAAATACCAGCCACCCTGGTTCAGGAACAAAGGTTCAGTTTAATTTGCAGTTTA
CAAAACCAAATGCATCACTAGGAGATGTTCAGTCAGGAGCAACTATTAGTATGCCTTGCTCAACTGATAA
GGAAAATGGTGAAAATGTAGGGTTGGAATCCAAATACCTGAAGAAAAGGGAAGATAGCATTCCTTTACGC
GGACTCAGCCAGAACCTATTTAGTAATTCAGACCATCAGAGAGATGGCACTTTAGGAGCATTACATACAT
CTTCCAAACCCACAGCGCTCCCCTCTGCGTCTTCAGCCTATTTCCCTGGGCAGTTACCAAACAGTTATCT
AGACCCAGCTTTCTTGTACAAAGTTGGCATTATAAGAAAGCATTGCTTATCAATTTGTTGCAACGAACAG
GTCACTATCAGTCAAAATAAAATCATTATTTGCCATCCAGCTGCAGCTCTGGCCCGTGTCTCAAAATCTC
TGATGTTACATTGCACAAGATAAAAATATATCATCATGAACAATAAAACTGTCTGCTTACATAAACAGTA
ATACAAGGGGTGTTATGAGCCATATTCAACGGGAAACGTCGAGGCCGCGATTAAATTCCAACATGGATGC
TGATTTATATGGGTATAAATGGGCTCGCGATAATGTCGGGCAATCAGGTGCGACAATCTATCGCTTGTAT
GGGAAGCCCGATGCGCCAGAGTTGTTTCTGAAACATGGCAAAGGTAGCGTTGCCAATGATGTTACAGATG
AGATGGTCAGACTAAACTGGCTGACGGAATTTATGCCTCTTCCGACCATCAAGCATTTTATCCGTACTCC
TGATGATGCATGGTTACTCACCACTGCGATCCCCGGAAAAACAGCATTCCAGGTATTAGAAGAATATCCT
GATTCAGGTGAAAATATTGTTGATGCGCTGGCAGTGTCCCTGCGCCGGTTGCATTCGATTCCTGTTTGTA
ATTGTCCTTTTAACAGCGATCGCGTATTTCGTCTCGCTCAGGCGCAATCACGAATGAATAACGGTTTGGT
TGATGCGAGTGATTTTGATGACGAGCGTAATGGCTGGCCTGTTGAACAAGTCTGGAAAGAAATGCATAAA
CTTTTGCCATTCTCACCGGATTCAGTCGTCACTCATGGTGATTTCTCACTTGATAACCTTATTTTTGACG
AGGGGAAATTAATAGGTTGTATTGATGTTGGACGAGTCGGAATCGCAGACCGATACCAGGATCTTGCCAT
CCTATGGAACTGCCTCGGTGAGTTTTCTCCTTCATTACAGAAACGGCTTTTTCAAAAATATGGTATTGAT
AATCCTGATATGAATAAATTGCAGTTTCATTTGATGCTCGATGAGTTTTTCTAATCAGAATTGGTTAATT
GGTTGTAACATTATTCAGATTGGGCCCCGTTCCACTGAGCGTCAGACCCGGTAGAAAAGATCAAAGGATC
TTCTTGAGATCCTTTTTTTCTGCGCGTAATCTGCTGCTTGCAAACAAAAAAACCACCGCTACCAGCGGTG
GTTTGTTTGCCGGATCAAGAGCTACCAACTCTTTTTCCGAAGGTAACTGGCTTCAGCAGAGCGCAGATAC
CAAATACTGTTCTTCTAGTGTAGCCGTAGTTAGGCCACCACTTCAAGAACTCTGTAGCACCGCCTACATA
CCTCGCTCTGCTAATCCTGTTACCAGTGGCTGCTGCCAGTGGCGATAAGTCGTGTCTTACCGGGTTGGAC
TCAAGACGATAGTTACCGGATAAGGCGCAGCGGTCGGGCTGAACGGGGGGTTCGTGCACACAGCCCAGCT
TGGAGCGAACGACCTACACCGAACTGAGATACCTACAGCGTGAGCTATGAGAAAGCGCCACGCTTCCCGA
AGGGAGAAAGGCGGACAGGTATCCGGTAAGCGGCAGGGTCGGAACAGGAGAGCGCACGAGGGAGCTTCCA
GGGGGAAACGCCTGGTATCTTTATAGTCCTGTCGGGTTTCGCCACCTCTGACTTGAGCGTCGATTTTTGT
GATGCTCGTCAGGGGGGCGGAGCCTATGGAAAAACGCCAGCAACGCGGCCTTTTTACGGTTCCTGGCCTT
TTGCTGGCCTTTTGCTCACATGTT
Features (pLannotate 1.2.2; 8 found; start..end, strand, type, name):
      1..46      +  rep_origin     RSF ori (fragment): Plasmids containing the RSF 1030 origin of replication can be propagated in E. coli cells that contain additional plasmids with compatible origins.
    106..149     -  terminator     rrnB T1 terminator: Escherichia coli rrnB; transcription terminator T1 from the E. coli rrnB gene
    281..308     +  terminator     rrnB T2 terminator: transcription terminator T2 from the E. coli rrnB gene
    358..457     +  protein_bind   attL1: mutant version of attL; recombination site for the Gateway® LR reaction LR Clonase™
    475..2445    +  CDS            SASS6: SAS6_HUMAN - Also known as SAS6. Experimental evidence at protein level: Swiss-Prot protein existence level 1. Central scaffolding component of the centrioles ensuring their 9-fold symmetry. Required for centrosome biogenesis and duplication: required both for mother-centriole-dependent centriole duplication and deuterosome-dependent centriole amplification in multiciliated cells. Overexpression results in excess foci-bearing centriolar markers. Required for the recruitment of STIL to the procentriole and for STIL-mediated centriole amplification (PubMed:22020124). From Homo sapiens (Human).
   2453..2552    -  protein_bind   attL2: mutant version of attL; recombination site for the Gateway® LR reaction LR Clonase™
   2675..3484    +  CDS            KanR: aminoglycoside phosphotransferase; aph(3')-Ia; confers resistance to kanamycin in bacteria or G418 (Geneticin®) in eukaryotes
   3574..4162    +  rep_origin     ori: high-copy-number ColE1/pMB1/pBR322/pUC origin of replication
