[The description below was written by a language model from this plasmid's Addgene catalogue record and pLannotate feature annotations shown in this document.]
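Description:
pENTR SD Age HsSAS-6 is a Gateway entry clone built on a modified version of the Invitrogen pENTR1A backbone, carrying the full-length human SASS6 (HsSAS-6) coding sequence. It is about 4.2 kb in total and is maintained in E. coli through a high-copy ColE1/pUC-type origin with kanamycin selection from an aph(3')-Ia gene. The annotation also flags a short fragment resembling the RSF origin, which is most likely a partial match rather than a functional second replicon. The rrnB T1 and T2 terminators sit upstream of the recombination cassette, where they insulate the insert from read-through transcription originating in the backbone.

The SASS6 open reading frame, roughly 2 kb, was PCR-amplified and inserted between unique AgeI and XbaI sites that the depositors engineered into the pENTR1A multiple cloning site; both sites are retained. The catalogue text calls the flanking sites attR1 and attR2, but the feature table identifies them as attL1 and attL2, which is what an entry vector used in LR recombination would be expected to carry. The primer names suggest that a Kozak context was added at the start codon and that the stop codon was omitted, consistent with the stated purpose of generating C-terminal fusions: after LR transfer into a destination vector, the reading frame can continue through attB2 into a downstream tag. The entry clone has no promoter driving the insert, so expression depends on the chosen destination vector. SAS-6 is a central scaffolding component of centrioles that helps establish their nine-fold symmetry, and the construct serves as a source clone for making tagged HsSAS-6 expression plasmids for studies of centriole assembly and duplication.
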