Addgene plasmid #46381: pENTR SD Age HsSAS-6
Purpose: For expression of C-terminal fusions.
Depositing lab: Pierre Gonczy. Depositing organization: Swiss Federal Institute of Technology (EPFL). Publication: Structural basis of the 9-fold symmetry of centrioles. Kitagawa D, Vakonakis I, Olieric N, Hilbert M, Keller D, Olieric V, Bortfeld M, Erat MC, Fluckiger I, Gonczy P, Steinmetz MO. Cell. 2011 Feb 4;144(3):364-75. doi: 10.1016/j.cell.2011.01.008. PubMed 21277013.
Backbone
  Vector backbone: pENTR1A
  Backbone manufacturer: Invitrogen
  Backbone size w/o insert (bp): 2717
  Total vector size (bp): 4224
  Modifications to backbone: The multiple cloning site of pENTR 1A was modified by introducing single restriction sites between the attR1 and attR2 sites (3-AgeI and XbaI-5), generating the entry vector pENTR-SD-Age-AGT
  Vector type: Entry vector
Growth in bacteria
  Bacterial resistance: Kanamycin, 50 μg/mL
  Growth temperature: 37°C
  Growth strain: DH5alpha
  Copy number: Unknown
Gene/Insert
  Gene/Insert name: SAS-6 (alt names: SASS6; spindle assembly 6 homolog (C. elegans))
  Species: H. sapiens (human)
  Insert size (bp): 2000
  Entrez Gene: SASS6 (a.k.a. MCPH14, SAS-6, SAS6)
  Cloning method: Restriction Enzyme; 5′ cloning site AgeI (not destroyed); 3′ cloning site XbaI (not destroyed)
  Sequencing primers: 5′ pENTR-F; 3′ pENTR-R
Terms and licenses: Academic/Nonprofit Terms; Industry Terms: Not Available to Industry
Depositor comments: Full length HsSAS-6 was amplified using the primers Age-Ko-HsSAS6-F (CGCGACCGGTACCATGAGCCAAGTGCTGTTCCAC) and Xba-noST-S6-R (CGCGTCTAGATAACTGTTTGGTAACTGCCCA), and cloned into pENTR-SD-Age vector by restriction digest with AgeI and XbaI.
How to cite: pENTR SD Age HsSAS-6 was a gift from Pierre Gonczy (Addgene plasmid # 46381 ; http://n2t.net/addgene:46381 ; RRID:Addgene_46381)
