>Addgene plasmid #46381 | pENTR SD Age HsSAS-6 | addgene partial sequence | sequence record 66941 | pENTR-R 5'-ATGGCTCATAACACCCCTTG-3'
GTTCATGATGATATATTTTTATCTTGTGCAATGTAACATCAGAGATTTTGAGACACGGGCCAGAGCTGCA
GCTGGATGGCAAATAATGATTTTATTTTGACTGATAGTGACCTGTTCGTTGCAACAAATTGATAAGCAAT
GCTTTCTTATAATGCCAACTTTGTACAAGAAAGCTGGGTCTAGATAACTGTTTGGTAACTGCCCAGGGAA
ATAGGCTGAAGACGCAGAGGGGAGCGCTGTGGGTTTGGAAGATGTATGTAATGCTCCTAAAGTGCCATCT
CTCTGATGGTCTGAATTACTAAATAGGTTCTGGCTGAGTCCGCGTAAAGGAATGCTATCTTCCCTTTTCT
TCAGGTATTTGGATTCCAACCCTACATTTTCACCATTTTCCTTATCAGTTGAGCAAGGCATACTAATAGT
TGCTCCTGACTGAACATCTCCTAGTGATGCATTTGGTTTTGTAAACTGCAAATTAAACTGAACCTTTGTT
CCTGAACCAGGGTGGCTGGTATTTTTGGCAGATATCGAATGAGGGAAGGTATTCTGGAATGCAAATGCAG
AGGAGACAGGATAACCAATCCCACAGGTTGGGTAAGTCAGTCTACCATCAACCACATTCAGGTTAGGAGA
AATTCCACTTCTGATTGTGTTGCTGCTGGAATGTGCAGGCGGAGTAGTAGAAGGTCCCAATACATCTTGC
TTTCTCACTAGCTGATTTTCATTTAGTTCTTTATTTAACCACGTGATTAACTTTTCATTA
